>Addgene plasmid #220049 | pAN008 | addgene full sequence | sequence record 434402 | Addgene NGS Result
CATACCACATTTGTAGAGGTTTTACTTGCTTTAAAAAACCTCCCACACCTCCCCCTGAACCTGAAACATA
AAATGAATGCAATTGTTGTTGTTAACTTGTTTATTGCAGCTTATAATGGTTACAAATAAAGCAATAGCAT
CACAAATTTCACAAATAAAGCATTTTTTTCACTGCATTCTAGTTGTGGTTTGTCCAAACTCATCAATGTA
TCTTAAGGCGTAAATTGTAAGCGTTAATATTTTGTTAAAATTCGCGTTAAATTTTTGTTAAATCAGCTCA
TTTTTTAACCAATAGGCCGAAATCGGCAAAATCCCTTATAAATCAAAAGAATAGACCGAGATAGGGT
[37 nt withheld, positions 348-384]
AAAGAACGTGGACTCCAACGTCAAAGG
[49 nt withheld, positions 412-460]
T
[91 nt withheld, positions 462-552]
G
[124 nt withheld, positions 554-677]
CAGGTGGCACTTTTCGGGGAAATGTGCGCGGAACCCCTATTTGTTTATTTTTCTAAATACATTCAAATAT
GTATCCGCTCATGAGACAATAACCCTGATAAATGCTTCAATAATATTGAAAAAGGAAGAGTCCTGAGGCG
GAAAGAACCAGCTGTGGAATGTGTGTCAGTTAGGGTGTGGAAAGTCCCCAGGCTCCCCAGCAGGCAGAAG
TATGCAAAGCATGCATCTCAATTAGTCAGCAACCAGGTGTGGAAAGTCCCCAGGCTCCCCAGCAGGCAGA
AGTATGCAAAGCATGCATCTCAATTAGTCAGCAACCATAGTCCCGCCCCTAACTCCGCCCATCCCGCCCC
TAACTCCGCCCAGTTCCGCCCATTCTCCGCCCCATGGCTGACTAATTTTTTTTATTTATGCAGAGGCCGA
GGCCGCCTCGGCCTCTGAGCTATTCCAGAAGTAGTGAGGAGGCTTTTTTGGAGGCCTAGGCTTTTGCAAA
GATCGATCAAGAGACAGGATGAGGATCGTTTCGCATGATTGAACAAGATGGATTGCACGCAGGTTCTCCG
GCCGCTTGGGTGGAGAGGCTATTCGGCTATGACTGGGCACAACAGACAATCGGCTGCTCTGATGCCGCCG
TGTTCCGGCTGTCAGCGCAGGGGCGCCCGGTTCTTTTTGTCAAGACCGACCTGTCCGGTGCCCTGAATGA
ACTGCAAGACGAGGCAGCGCGGCTATCGTGGCTGGCCACGACGGGCGTTCCTTGCGCAGCTGTGCTCGAC
GTTGTCACTGAAGCGGGAAGGGACTGGCTGCTATTGGGCGAAGTGCCGGGGCAGGATCTCCTGTCATCTC
ACCTTGCTCCTGCCGAGAAAGTATCCATCATGGCTGATGCAATGCGGCGGCTGCATACGCTTGATCCGGC
TACCTGCCCATTCGACCACCAAGCGAAACATCGCATCGAGCGAGCACGTACTCGGATGGAAGCCGGTCTT
GTCGATCAGGATGATCTGGACGAAGAGCATCAGGGGCTCGCGCCAGCCGAACTGTTCGCCAGGCTCAAGG
CGAGCATGCCCGACGGCGAGGATCTCGTCGTGACCCATGGCGATGCCTGCTTGCCGAATATCATGGTGGA
AAATGGCCGCTTTTCTGGATTCATCGACTGTGGCCGGCTGGGTGTGGCGGACCGCTATCAGGACATAGCG
TTGGCTACCCGTGATATTGCTGAAGAGCTTGGCGGCGAATGGGCTGACCGCTTCCTCGTGCTTTACGGTA
TCGCCGCTCCCGATTCGCAGCGCATCGCCTTCTATCGCCTTCTTGACGAGTTCTTCTGAGCGGGACTCTG
GGGTTCGAAATGACCGACCAAGCGACGCCCAACCTGCCATCACGAGATTTCGATTCCACCGCCGCCTTCT
ATGAAAGGTTGGGCTTCGGAATCGTTTTCCGGGACGCCGGCTGGATGATCCTCCAGCGCGGGGATCTCAT
GCTGGAGTTCTTCGCCCACCCTAGGGGGAGGCTAACTGAAACACGGAAGGAGACAATACCGGAAGGAACC
CGCGCTATGACGGCAATAAAAAGACAGAATAAAACGCACGGTGTTGGGTCGTTTGTTCATAAACGCGGGG
TTCGGTCCCAGGGCTGGCACTCTGTCGATACCCCACCGAGACCCCATTGGGGCCAATACGCCCGCGTTTC
TTCCTTTTCCCCACCCCACCCCCCAAGTTCGGGTGAAGGCCCAGGGCTCGCAGCCAACGTCGGGGCGGCA
GGCCCTGCCATAGCCTCAGGTTACTCATATATACTTTAGATTGATTTAAAACTTCATTTTTAATTTAAAA
GGATCTAGGTGAAGATCCTTTTTGATAATCTCATGACCAAAATCCCTTAACGTGAGTTTTCGTTCCACTG
AGCGTCAGACCCCGTAGAAAAGATCAAAGGATCTTCTTGAGATCCTTTTTTTCTGCGCGTAATCTGCTGC
TTGCAAACAAAAAAACCACCGCTACCAGCGGTGGTTTGTTTGCCGGATCAAGAGCTACCAACTCTTTTTC
CGAAGGTAACTGGCTTCAGCAGAGCGCAGATACCAAATACTGTTCTTCTAGTGTAGCCGTAGTTAGGCCA
CCACTTCAAGAACTCTGTAGCACCGCCTACATACCTCGCTCTGCTAATCCTGTTACCAGTGGCTGCTGCC
AGTGGCGATAAGTCGTGTCTTACCGGGTTGGACTCAAGACGATAGTTACCGGATAAGGCGCAGCGGTCGG
GCTGAACGGGGGGTTCGTGCACACAGCCCAGCTTGGAGCGAACGACCTACACCGAACTGAGATACCTACA
GCGTGAGCTATGAGAAAGCGCCACGCTTCCCGAAGGGAGAAAGGCGGACAGGTATCCGGTAAGCGGCAGG
GTCGGAACAGGAGAGCGCACGAGGGAGCTTCCAGGGGGAAACGCCTGGTATCTTTATAGTCCTGTCGGGT
TTCGCCACCTCTGACTTGAGCGTCGATTTTTGTGATGCTCGTCAGGGGGGCGGAGCCTATGGAAAAACGC
CAGCAACGCGGCCTTTTTACGGTTCCTGGCCTTTTGCTGGCCTTTTGCTCACATGTTCTTTCCTGCGTTA
TCCCCTGATTCTGTGGATAACCGTATTACCGCCATGCATTAGTTATTAATAGTAATCAATTACGGGGTCA
TTAGTTCATAGCCCATATATGGAGTTCCGCGTTACATAACTTACGGTAAATGGCCCGCCTGGCTGACCGC
CCAACGACCCCCGCCCATTGACGTCAATAATGACGTATGTTCCCATAGTAACGCCAATAGGGACTTTCCA
TTGACGTCAATGGGTGGAGTATTTACGGTAAACTGCCCACTTGGCAGTACATCAAGTGTATCATATGCCA
AGTACGCCCCCTATTGACGTCAATGACGGTAAATGGCCCGCCTGGCATTATGCCCAGTACATGACCTTAT
GGGACTTTCCTACTTGGCAGTACATCTACGTATTAGTCATCGCTATTACCATGGTGATGCGGTTTTGGCA
GTACATCAATGGGCGTGGATAGCGGTTTGACTCACGGGGATTTCCAAGTCTCCACCCCATTGACGTCAAT
GGGAGTTTGTTTTGGCACCAAAATCAACGGGACTTTCCAAAATGTCGTAACAACTCCGCCCCATTGACGC
AAATGGGCGGTAGGCGTGTACGGTGGGAGGTCTATATAAGCAGAGCTGGTTTAGTGAACCGTCAGATCCG
CTAGCGCTACCGGACTCAGATCTCGAGCTCAAGCTTCGAATTCTGCAGTCGACGGTACCGCCACCATGGA
CTACAAAGACGATGACGATAAAGGGGGCGGTGGAGGTTACCCATACGATGTTCCAGATTACGCTGGTGGA
GGTGGAGGTTCTGCCCCCGCCGCCAAGATCGAGTGCCGCATCACCGGCACCCTGAACGGCGTGGAGTTCG
AGCTGGTGGGCGGCGGAGAGGGCACCCCCGAGCAGGGCCGCATGACCAACAAGATGAAGAGCACCAAAGG
CGCCCTGACCTTCAGCCCCTACCTGCTGAGCCACGTGATGGGCTACGGCTTCTACCACTTCGGCACCTAC
CCCAGCGGCTACGAGAACCCCTTCCTGCACGCCATCAACAACGGCGGCTACACCAACACCCGCATCGAGA
AGTACGAGGACGGCGGCGTGCTGCACGTGAGCTTCAGCTACCGCTACGAGGCCGGCCGCGTGATCGGCGA
CTTCAAGGTGGTGGGCACCGGCTTCCCCGAGGACAGCGTGATCTTCACCGACAAGATCATCCGCAGCAAC
GCCACCGTGGAGCACCTGCACCCCATGGGCGATAACGTGCTGGTGGGCAGCTTCGCCCGCACCTTCAGCC
TGCGCGACGGCGGCTACTACAGCTTCGTGGTGGACAGCCACATGCACTTCAAGAGCGCCATCCACCCCAG
CATCCTGCAGAACGGGGGCCCCATGTTCGCCTTCCGCCGCGTGGAGGAGCTGCACAGCAACACCGAGCTG
GGCATCGTGGAGTACCAGCACGCCTTCAAGACCCCCATCGCCTTCGCCAGATCTCGAGATATCAGCCATG
GCTTCCCGCCGGCGGTGGCGGCGCAGGATGATGGCACGCTGCCCATGTCTTGTGCCCAGGAGAGCGGGAT
GGACCGTCACCCTGCAGCCTGTGCTTCTGCTAGGATCAATGTGACCGGTGAGGGCAGAGGAAGTCTTCTA
ACATGCGGTGACGTGGAGGAGAATCCCGGCCCTTCCGGTATGGAAGACGCCAAAAACATAAAGAAAGGCC
CGGCGCCATTCTATCCACTAGAGGATGGAACCGCTGGAGAGCAACTGCATAAGGCTATGAAGAGATACGC
CCTGGTTCCTGGAACAATTGCTTTTACAGATGCACATATCGAGGTGAACATCACGTACGCGGAATACTTC
GAAATGTCCGTTCGGTTGGCAGAAGCTATGAAACGATATGGGCTGAATACAAATCACAGAATCGTCGTAT
GCAGTGAAAACTCTCTTCAATTCTTTATGCCGGTGTTGGGCGCGTTATTTATCGGAGTTGCAGTTGCGCC
CGCGAACGACATTTATAATGAACGTGAATTGCTCAACAGTATGAACATTTCGCAGCCTACCGTAGTGTTT
GTTTCCAAAAAGGGGTTGCAAAAAATTTTGAACGTGCAAAAAAAATTACCAATAATCCAGAAAATTATTA
TCATGGATTCTAAAACGGATTACCAGGGATTTCAGTCGATGTACACGTTCGTCACATCTCATCTACCTCC
CGGTTTTAATGAATACGATTTTGTACCAGAGTCCTTTGATCGTGACAAAACAATTGCACTGATAATGAAC
TCCTCTGGATCTACTGGGTTACCTAAGGGTGTGGCCCTTCCGCATAGAACTGCCTGCGTCAGATTCTCGC
ATGCCAGAGATCCTATTTTTGGCAATCAAATCATTCCGGATACTGCGATTTTAAGTGTTGTTCCATTCCA
TCACGGTTTTGGAATGTTTACTACACTCGGATATTTGATATGTGGATTTCGAGTCGTCTTAATGTATAGA
TTTGAAGAAGAGCTGTTTTTACGATCCCTTCAGGATTACAAAATTCAAAGTGCGTTGCTAGTACCAACCC
TATTTTCATTCTTCGCCAAAAGCACTCTGATTGACAAATACGATTTATCTAATTTACACGAAATTGCTTC
TGGGGGCGCACCTCTTTCGAAAGAAGTCGGGGAGGCGGTTGCAAAACGCTTCCATCTTCCAGGGATACGA
CAAGGATATGGGCTCACTGAGACTACATCAGCTATTCTGATTACACCCGAGGGGGATGATAAACCGGGCG
CGGTCGGTAAAGTTGTTCCATTTTTTGAAGCGAAGGTTGTGGATCTGGATACCGGGAAAACGCTGGGCGT
TAATCAGAGAGGCGAATTATGTGTCAGAGGACCTATGATTATGTCCGGTTATGTAAACAATCCGGAAGCG
ACCAACGCCTTGATTGACAAGGATGGATGGCTACATTCTGGAGACATAGCTTACTGGGACGAAGACGAAC
ACTTCTTCATAGTTGACCGCTTGAAGTCTTTAATTAAATACAAAGGATACCAGGTGGCCCCCGCTGAATT
GGAGTCGATATTGTTACAACACCCCAACATCTTCGACGCGGGCGTGGCAGGTCTTCCCGACGATGACGCC
GGTGAACTTCCCGCCGCCGTTGTTGTTTTGGAGCACGGAAAGACGATGACGGAAAAAGAGATCGTGGATT
ACGTCGCCAGTCAAGTAACAACCGCGAAAAAGTTGCGCGGAGGAGTTGTGTTTGTGGACGAAGTACCGAA
AGGTCTTACCGGAAAACTCGACGCAAGAAAAATCAGAGAGATCCTCATAAAGGCCAAGAAGGGCGGAAAG
TCCAAATTGTAATCGCGGCCGCGACTCTAGATCATAATCAGC
Features (pLannotate 1.2.2; 18 found; start..end, strand, type, name):
     94..215     +  polyA_signal   SV40 poly(A) signal: SV40 polyadenylation signal
    249..677     -  rep_origin     f1 ori (sequence partly withheld): f1 bacteriophage origin of replication; arrow indicates direction of (+) strand synthesis
    704..808     +  promoter       AmpR promoter: bla
    810..1167    +  promoter       SV40 promoter: SV40 enhancer and early promoter
   1202..1996    +  CDS            NeoR/KanR: aminoglycoside phosphotransferase from Tn5; aph(3')-II (or nptII); confers resistance to neomycin, kanamycin, and G418 (Geneticin®)
   2017..2169    +  CDS            ble (fragment): BLE_KLEPN - Experimental evidence at protein level: Swiss-Prot protein existence level 1. Binding protein with a strong affinity to the bleomycin family of antibiotics. Binds to CL990; an antimitotic-antibiotic compound. From Klebsiella pneumoniae.
   2228..2275    +  polyA_signal   HSV TK poly(A) signal: herpes simplex virus thymidine kinase polyadenylation signal (Cole and Stacy, 1985)
   2366..2382    -  polyA_signal   bGH poly(A) signal (fragment): bovine growth hormone polyadenylation signal
   2604..3192    +  rep_origin     ori: high-copy-number ColE1/pMB1/pBR322/pUC origin of replication
   3367..3670    +  enhancer       CMV enhancer: human cytomegalovirus immediate early enhancer
   3671..3874    +  promoter       CMV promoter: human cytomegalovirus (CMV) immediate early promoter
   3897..3958    +  misc_feature   MCS (fragment): multiple cloning site
   3965..3989    +  CDS            3xFLAG (fragment): three tandem FLAG® epitope tags
   4005..4031    +  CDS            3xHA (fragment): three tandem HA epitope tags
   4053..4715    +  CDS            ppluGFP2: ppluGFP2 is a basic (constitutively fluorescent) green fluorescent protein published in 2004, derived from Pontellina plumata.
   4731..4850    +  CDS            d1EGFP (fragment): EGFP destabilized by fusion to a mutated version of residues 422-461 of mouse ornithine decarboxylase, giving an in vivo half-life of ~1 hour mammalian codon-optimized
   4917..6566    +  CDS            LUCI_PHOPY: Experimental evidence at protein level: Swiss-Prot protein existence level 1. Produces green light with a wavelength of 562 nm. From Photinus pyralis (Common eastern firefly) (Lampyris pyralis).
   6587..71      +  CDS            large T antigen (fragment) (across the origin): large T antigen from SV40 (simian virus 40)
