[The description below was written by a language model from this plasmid's Addgene catalogue record and pLannotate feature annotations shown in this document.]
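Description:
pAN008 is a mammalian expression reporter plasmid built on the pEGFP-N1 backbone. It is propagated in bacteria through a high-copy ColE1/pUC-type origin and selected with kanamycin. The Tn5 NeoR/KanR gene is driven by both a bacterial bla promoter and the SV40 enhancer/early promoter and is terminated by the HSV TK polyadenylation signal, so the same marker can also confer G418 resistance in mammalian cells. An f1 origin is present as well. Short annotated fragments of ble, a bGH poly(A) signal and SV40 large T antigen appear to be backbone remnants or partial matches rather than functional units.

The payload sits downstream of the human CMV immediate-early enhancer and promoter and a residual multiple cloning site. It opens with short matches to the FLAG and HA epitope annotations, consistent with the single N-terminal flag-HA tag described in the catalogue entry. These are followed by ppluGFP2, a constitutively fluorescent green protein from the copepod Pontellina plumata. A fragment matching the mouse ornithine decarboxylase PEST degron of destabilised EGFP comes next, which should shorten the reporter's half-life and agrees with the alternative name ppluGFP2-pest. A firefly (Photinus pyralis) luciferase coding sequence lies further downstream, ahead of the SV40 poly(A) signal. The record does not state how luciferase is linked to or expressed relative to the GFP reading frame.

The depositor describes the plasmid as a positive-control reporter encoding flag-HA-tagged GFP, from a study of CRISPR-guided RNA cleavage, repair and site-specific RNA excision in human cells. In that role it would presumably supply the reference signal for intact tagged GFP, detectable by fluorescence or through the epitope tags.
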