Addgene plasmid #220049: pAN008
Purpose: Reporter plasmid that encodes for the GFP fused to an N-terminal flag-HA epitope (positive control).
Depositing lab: Blake Wiedenheft. Depositing organization: Montana State University. Publication: Repair of CRISPR-guided RNA breaks enables site-specific RNA excision in human cells. Nemudraia A, Nemudryi A, Wiedenheft B. Science. 2024 Apr 25:eadk5518. doi: 10.1126/science.adk5518. PubMed 38662916.
Backbone
  Vector backbone: pEGFP-N1
  Vector type: Mammalian Expression
Growth in bacteria
  Bacterial resistance: Kanamycin, 50 μg/mL
  Growth temperature: 37°C
  Growth strain: NEB Stable
  Copy number: Unknown
Gene/Insert
  Gene/Insert name: flag-HA-GFP (alt names: ppluGFP2-pest; firefly luciferase)
  Species: Synthetic
  Cloning method: Restriction Enzyme; 5′ cloning site Unknown (unknown if destroyed)
Terms and licenses: Academic/Nonprofit Terms; Industry Terms: Not Available to Industry
How to cite: pAN008 was a gift from Blake Wiedenheft (Addgene plasmid # 220049 ; http://n2t.net/addgene:220049 ; RRID:Addgene_220049)
